Addgene plasmid #163185: A0A0J6V898
Purpose: Inducible expression of UniProt identifier A0A0J6V898
Depositing lab: Martin Engqvist. Depositing organization: Chalmers University of Technology. Publication: Experimental and computational investigation of enzyme functional annotations uncovers misannotation in the EC 1.1.3.15 enzyme class. Rembeza E, Engqvist MKM. PLoS Comput Biol. 2021 Sep 23;17(9):e1009446. doi: 10.1371/journal.pcbi.1009446. eCollection 2021 Sep. PubMed 34555022.
Backbone
  Vector backbone: pET21a(+)
  Vector type: Bacterial Expression
Growth in bacteria
  Bacterial resistance: Ampicillin, 100 μg/mL
  Growth temperature: 37°C
  Growth strain: DH5alpha
  Copy number: High Copy
Gene/Insert
  Gene/Insert name: A0A0J6V898 (alt name: flavoprotein oxidoreductase)
  Species: Mycolicibacterium chubuense
  Promoter: T7
  Tag / fusion protein: T7 (N terminal on backbone); 10xHis (C terminal on backbone)
  Cloning method: Unknown
  Sequencing primers: 5′ T7; 3′ T7-term
Terms and licenses: Academic/Nonprofit Terms; Industry Terms: Not Available to Industry
Depositor comments: Insert name is a UniProt identifier
How to cite: A0A0J6V898 was a gift from Martin Engqvist (Addgene plasmid # 163185 ; http://n2t.net/addgene:163185 ; RRID:Addgene_163185)
