[The description below was written by a language model from this plasmid's Addgene catalogue record and pLannotate feature annotations shown in this document.]
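Description:
A0A0J6V898 is a bacterial expression plasmid built on the pET21a(+) backbone for inducible production of a flavoprotein oxidoreductase from Mycolicibacterium chubuense; the construct is named after the protein's UniProt identifier. The 6,771-nt plasmid carries a ColE1/pMB1-type origin together with the pBR322-derived bom and rop regions, an f1 origin for single-stranded DNA production, and a β-lactamase gene with its own promoter for ampicillin selection. The catalogue lists it as high copy, although Rop normally moderates copy number. Short tetracycline-resistance fragments and a predicted E. coli ORF in the annotation are non-functional remnants of the pBR322 lineage.

The expression cassette follows the standard pET design: a T7 promoter immediately followed by a lac operator, then the strong T7 gene 10 ribosome binding site. A plasmid-borne lacI gene supplies the repressor that keeps the promoter silent until IPTG is added, so expression requires a host providing T7 RNA polymerase. The insert itself was not annotated by the feature tool, but it presumably lies in the unannotated stretch between the RBS and a C-terminal polyhistidine tag that spans the sequence origin. The tool calls this a 9xHis tag, whereas the catalogue records 10xHis, along with an N-terminal T7 tag that is not separately annotated. A short fragment matching a gene 10-derived solubility tag and the T7 terminator lie downstream.

The associated study examined functional annotation in the EC 1.1.3.15 enzyme class, which suggests the plasmid was used for recombinant expression, His-tag affinity purification and activity testing of the protein.
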