Features (pLannotate 1.2.2; 18 found; start..end, strand, type, name):
     28..77      +  CDS            SET1 (fragment): solubility-enhancement tag derived from T7 phage gene 10B
     85..132     +  terminator     T7 terminator: transcription terminator for bacteriophage T7 RNA polymerase
    169..624     +  rep_origin     f1 ori (sequence partly withheld): f1 bacteriophage origin of replication; arrow indicates direction of (+) strand synthesis
    651..755     +  promoter       AmpR promoter: bla
    756..1616    +  CDS            AmpR: β-lactamase; bla; confers resistance to ampicillin, carbenicillin, and related antibiotics
   1787..2375    +  rep_origin     ori: high-copy-number ColE1/pMB1/pBR322/pUC origin of replication
   2561..2703    -  misc_feature   bom: basis of mobility region from pBR322
   2805..2996    -  CDS            rop: Rop protein, which maintains plasmids at low copy number; rop
   3013..3393    +  CDS            YPB1_ECOLX: Protein predicted: Swiss-Prot protein existence level 4. From Escherichia coli.
   3465..3756    -  CDS            TcR (fragment): tetracycline efflux protein; tet; confers resistance to tetracycline
   3771..3792    -  protein_bind   CAP binding site: CAP binding activates transcription in the presence of cAMP. E. coli catabolite activator protein
   3805..4887    -  CDS            lacI: lac repressor; lacI; The lac repressor binds to the lac operator to inhibit transcription in E. coli. This inhibition can be relieved by adding lactose or isopropyl-β-D-thiogalactopyranoside (IPTG).
   4888..4965    -  promoter       lacI promoter: lacI
   4973..5252    -  CDS            TcR (fragment): tetracycline efflux protein; tet; confers resistance to tetracycline
   5274..5292    +  promoter       T7 promoter: promoter for bacteriophage T7 RNA polymerase
   5293..5317    +  protein_bind   lac operator: The lac repressor binds to the lac operator to inhibit transcription in E. coli. This inhibition can be relieved by adding lactose or isopropyl-β-D-thiogalactopyranoside (IPTG). lac repressor encoded by lacI
   5332..5354    +  RBS            RBS: efficient ribosome binding site from bacteriophage T7 gene 10 (Olins and Rangwala, 1989)
   6760..15      +  CDS            9xHis (across the origin): 9xHis affinity tag
>Addgene plasmid #163185 | A0A0J6V898 | depositor full sequence | sequence record 316243 | Full Sequence
CACCACCACCACCACCACTGAGATCCGGCTGCTAACAAAGCCCGAAAGGAAGCTGAGTTGGCTGCTGCCA
CCGCTGAGCAATAACTAGCATAACCCCTTGGGGCCTCTAAACGGGTCTTGAGGGGTTTTTTGCTGAAAGG
AGGAACTATATCCGGATTGGCGAATGGG
[124 nt withheld, positions 169-292]
C
[91 nt withheld, positions 294-384]
A
[49 nt withheld, positions 386-434]
CCTTTGACGTTGGAGTCCACGTTCTTT
[37 nt withheld, positions 462-498]
ACCCTATCTCGGTCTATTCTTTTGATTTATAAGGGATTTTGCCGATTTCGGCCTATTGGTTAAAAAATGA
GCTGATTTAACAAAAATTTAACGCGAATTTTAACAAAATATTAACGTTTACAATTTCAGGTGGCACTTTT
CGGGGAAATGTGCGCGGAACCCCTATTTGTTTATTTTTCTAAATACATTCAAATATGTATCCGCTCATGA
GACAATAACCCTGATAAATGCTTCAATAATATTGAAAAAGGAAGAGTATGAGTATTCAACATTTCCGTGT
CGCCCTTATTCCCTTTTTTGCGGCATTTTGCCTTCCTGTTTTTGCTCACCCAGAAACGCTGGTGAAAGTA
AAAGATGCTGAAGATCAGTTGGGTGCACGAGTGGGTTACATCGAACTGGATCTCAACAGCGGTAAGATCC
TTGAGAGTTTTCGCCCCGAAGAACGTTTTCCAATGATGAGCACTTTTAAAGTTCTGCTATGTGGCGCGGT
ATTATCCCGTATTGACGCCGGGCAAGAGCAACTCGGTCGCCGCATACACTATTCTCAGAATGACTTGGTT
GAGTACTCACCAGTCACAGAAAAGCATCTTACGGATGGCATGACAGTAAGAGAATTATGCAGTGCTGCCA
TAACCATGAGTGATAACACTGCGGCCAACTTACTTCTGACAACGATCGGAGGACCGAAGGAGCTAACCGC
TTTTTTGCACAACATGGGGGATCATGTAACTCGCCTTGATCGTTGGGAACCGGAGCTGAATGAAGCCATA
CCAAACGACGAGCGTGACACCACGATGCCTGCAGCAATGGCAACAACGTTGCGCAAACTATTAACTGGCG
AACTACTTACTCTAGCTTCCCGGCAACAATTAATAGACTGGATGGAGGCGGATAAAGTTGCAGGACCACT
TCTGCGCTCGGCCCTTCCGGCTGGCTGGTTTATTGCTGATAAATCTGGAGCCGGTGAGCGTGGGTCTCGC
GGTATCATTGCAGCACTGGGGCCAGATGGTAAGCCCTCCCGTATCGTAGTTATCTACACGACGGGGAGTC
AGGCAACTATGGATGAACGAAATAGACAGATCGCTGAGATAGGTGCCTCACTGATTAAGCATTGGTAACT
GTCAGACCAAGTTTACTCATATATACTTTAGATTGATTTAAAACTTCATTTTTAATTTAAAAGGATCTAG
GTGAAGATCCTTTTTGATAATCTCATGACCAAAATCCCTTAACGTGAGTTTTCGTTCCACTGAGCGTCAG
ACCCCGTAGAAAAGATCAAAGGATCTTCTTGAGATCCTTTTTTTCTGCGCGTAATCTGCTGCTTGCAAAC
AAAAAAACCACCGCTACCAGCGGTGGTTTGTTTGCCGGATCAAGAGCTACCAACTCTTTTTCCGAAGGTA
ACTGGCTTCAGCAGAGCGCAGATACCAAATACTGTCCTTCTAGTGTAGCCGTAGTTAGGCCACCACTTCA
AGAACTCTGTAGCACCGCCTACATACCTCGCTCTGCTAATCCTGTTACCAGTGGCTGCTGCCAGTGGCGA
TAAGTCGTGTCTTACCGGGTTGGACTCAAGACGATAGTTACCGGATAAGGCGCAGCGGTCGGGCTGAACG
GGGGGTTCGTGCACACAGCCCAGCTTGGAGCGAACGACCTACACCGAACTGAGATACCTACAGCGTGAGC
TATGAGAAAGCGCCACGCTTCCCGAAGGGAGAAAGGCGGACAGGTATCCGGTAAGCGGCAGGGTCGGAAC
AGGAGAGCGCACGAGGGAGCTTCCAGGGGGAAACGCCTGGTATCTTTATAGTCCTGTCGGGTTTCGCCAC
CTCTGACTTGAGCGTCGATTTTTGTGATGCTCGTCAGGGGGGCGGAGCCTATGGAAAAACGCCAGCAACG
CGGCCTTTTTACGGTTCCTGGCCTTTTGCTGGCCTTTTGCTCACATGTTCTTTCCTGCGTTATCCCCTGA
TTCTGTGGATAACCGTATTACCGCCTTTGAGTGAGCTGATACCGCTCGCCGCAGCCGAACGACCGAGCGC
AGCGAGTCAGTGAGCGAGGAAGCGGAAGAGCGCCTGATGCGGTATTTTCTCCTTACGCATCTGTGCGGTA
TTTCACACCGCATATATGGTGCACTCTCAGTACAATCTGCTCTGATGCCGCATAGTTAAGCCAGTATACA
CTCCGCTATCGCTACGTGACTGGGTCATGGCTGCGCCCCGACACCCGCCAACACCCGCTGACGCGCCCTG
ACGGGCTTGTCTGCTCCCGGCATCCGCTTACAGACAAGCTGTGACCGTCTCCGGGAGCTGCATGTGTCAG
AGGTTTTCACCGTCATCACCGAAACGCGCGAGGCAGCTGCGGTAAAGCTCATCAGCGTGGTCGTGAAGCG
ATTCACAGATGTCTGCCTGTTCATCCGCGTCCAGCTCGTTGAGTTTCTCCAGAAGCGTTAATGTCTGGCT
TCTGATAAAGCGGGCCATGTTAAGGGCGGTTTTTTCCTGTTTGGTCACTGATGCCTCCGTGTAAGGGGGA
TTTCTGTTCATGGGGGTAATGATACCGATGAAACGAGAGAGGATGCTCACGATACGGGTTACTGATGATG
AACATGCCCGGTTACTGGAACGTTGTGAGGGTAAACAACTGGCGGTATGGATGCGGCGGGACCAGAGAAA
AATCACTCAGGGTCAATGCCAGCGCTTCGTTAATACAGATGTAGGTGTTCCACAGGGTAGCCAGCAGCAT
CCTGCGATGCAGATCCGGAACATAATGGTGCAGGGCGCTGACTTCCGCGTTTCCAGACTTTACGAAACAC
GGAAACCGAAGACCATTCATGTTGTTGCTCAGGTCGCAGACGTTTTGCAGCAGCAGTCGCTTCACGTTCG
CTCGCGTATCGGTGATTCATTCTGCTAACCAGTAAGGCAACCCCGCCAGCCTAGCCGGGTCCTCAACGAC
AGGAGCACGATCATGCGCACCCGTGGGGCCGCCATGCCGGCGATAATGGCCTGCTTCTCGCCGAAACGTT
TGGTGGCGGGACCAGTGACGAAGGCTTGAGCGAGGGCGTGCAAGATTCCGAATACCGCAAGCGACAGGCC
GATCATCGTCGCGCTCCAGCGAAAGCGGTCCTCGCCGAAAATGACCCAGAGCGCTGCCGGCACCTGTCCT
ACGAGTTGCATGATAAAGAAGACAGTCATAAGTGCGGCGACGATAGTCATGCCCCGCGCCCACCGGAAGG
AGCTGACTGGGTTGAAGGCTCTCAAGGGCATCGGTCGAGATCCCGGTGCCTAATGAGTGAGCTAACTTAC
ATTAATTGCGTTGCGCTCACTGCCCGCTTTCCAGTCGGGAAACCTGTCGTGCCAGCTGCATTAATGAATC
GGCCAACGCGCGGGGAGAGGCGGTTTGCGTATTGGGCGCCAGGGTGGTTTTTCTTTTCACCAGTGAGACG
GGCAACAGCTGATTGCCCTTCACCGCCTGGCCCTGAGAGAGTTGCAGCAAGCGGTCCACGCTGGTTTGCC
CCAGCAGGCGAAAATCCTGTTTGATGGTGGTTAACGGCGGGATATAACATGAGCTGTCTTCGGTATCGTC
GTATCCCACTACCGAGATATCCGCACCAACGCGCAGCCCGGACTCGGTAATGGCGCGCATTGCGCCCAGC
GCCATCTGATCGTTGGCAACCAGCATCGCAGTGGGAACGATGCCCTCATTCAGCATTTGCATGGTTTGTT
GAAAACCGGACATGGCACTCCAGTCGCCTTCCCGTTCCGCTATCGGCTGAATTTGATTGCGAGTGAGATA
TTTATGCCAGCCAGCCAGACGCAGACGCGCCGAGACAGAACTTAATGGGCCCGCTAACAGCGCGATTTGC
TGGTGACCCAATGCGACCAGATGCTCCACGCCCAGTCGCGTACCGTCTTCATGGGAGAAAATAATACTGT
TGATGGGTGTCTGGTCAGAGACATCAAGAAATAACGCCGGAACATTAGTGCAGGCAGCTTCCACAGCAAT
GGCATCCTGGTCATCCAGCGGATAGTTAATGATCAGCCCACTGACGCGTTGCGCGAGAAGATTGTGCACC
GCCGCTTTACAGGCTTCGACGCCGCTTCGTTCTACCATCGACACCACCACGCTGGCACCCAGTTGATCGG
CGCGAGATTTAATCGCCGCGACAATTTGCGACGGCGCGTGCAGGGCCAGACTGGAGGTGGCAACGCCAAT
CAGCAACGACTGTTTGCCCGCCAGTTGTTGTGCCACGCGGTTGGGAATGTAATTCAGCTCCGCCATCGCC
GCTTCCACTTTTTCCCGCGTTTTCGCAGAAACGTGGCTGGCCTGGTTCACCACGCGGGAAACGGTCTGAT
AAGAGACACCGGCATACTCTGCGACATCGTATAACGTTACTGGTTTCACATTCACCACCCTGAATTGACT
CTCTTCCGGGCGCTATCATGCCATACCGCGAAAGGTTTTGCGCCATTCGATGGTGTCCGGGATCTCGACG
CTCTCCCTTATGCGACTCCTGCATTAGGAAGCAGCCCAGTAGTAGGTTGAGGCCGTTGAGCACCGCCGCC
GCAAGGAATGGTGCATGCAAGGAGATGGCGCCCAACAGTCCCCCGGCCACGGGGCCTGCCACCATACCCA
CGCCGAAACAAGCGCTCATGAGCCCGAAGTGGCGAGCCCGATCTTCCCCATCGGTGATGTCGGCGATATA
GGCGCCAGCAACCGCACCTGTGGCGCCGGTGATGCCGGCCACGATGCGTCCGGCGTAGAGGATCGAGATC
TCGATCCCGCGAAATTAATACGACTCACTATAGGGGAATTGTGAGCGGATAACAATTCCCCTCTAGAAAT
AATTTTGTTTAACTTTAAGAAGGAGATATACATATGAGTAGTGACGTAACCGCTGACGTTGTCGTAGTTG
GTGCTGGAATTGTCGGATGTGCTATTGCTAGGGCTTTGGCCGGTACCCACCTTACTGTCACCTTGGTTGA
GGCCAGAGACGATGTGGGAGACGGCACCAGCAAAGCTAATACTGCACTTTTACACACGGGTTTTGACGCC
ACGCCAGGTACGTTGGAAAGTCGATTGGTCGCTAGAGGTTACGATTTACTCGGAGCTTATGCTGAGCAAA
CCGGGATCCCAGTTGAGAGAACCGGGGCTATGCTTGTTGCATGGACCGAAGAAGAAGCCGATGCTTTACC
GGGACTGATGGTTAAGGCAGAACGTAACGGGTACAGAGACTGCGGCTTGGTTCAGACTGAAGAAATCTAC
CGAAGAGTCCCCGACCTGGGTCCCGGTGCATTGGCAGGTCTGACAGTTCCGGGAGAATCAATTATCTGCA
CTTGGACGACCAACTTGGCCTTGGCCACAGACGCTGTAGCAAGAGGAGCCACATTACTACGTGGTGCCCG
AGTAACTGGGGCCACAGTCGGTCCTGAACATACTACCGTTCATACCACTAGGGGAGACGTTAGAGCCCGT
TGGGTGATCAACGCCGCAGGACTTGGTGCAGACTTGTTGGATGCTGAATTTGGTCACCAACGTTTTACAG
TTACACCTCGTCGAGGAGAATTATTGGTATTCGACAAATTAGCAAGACCTATGGTGCCAGTCATAGTTTT
GGCAGTCCCGTCTTCCAGGGGTAAGGGAGTCCTGGTGTCGCCTACTATATATGGTAACGTCATGGTCGGA
CCAACGTCTGAGAACTTAATAGATAGGACTGCTACGGGTACGTCTGAGTCAGGCTTTGAATTTCTTGTCT
CCAAAGGAAGGGCTCTGATGCCTGCTTTGTTTGATGAAGAGATCACAGCTACGTACGCAGGTTTGAGAGC
AGCATCGGACCATGATGATTACTTAATTGACGTTGACGCTGCTGCTCGTTACCTGCTGGTGGGTGGTATC
AGATCGACTGGTCTGACGAGTGGCATGGCCGTGGCAGAATATGTTACAGGTTTGCTAGCTGAAGCTGGTG
TTGATGTCACTGAGAGAGATGGCCTTCCACCTCCTCCACGAATGCCTAATATCGGAGAGGTCGGAGTGCG
ACCATACCAGGACGCAGAGAGAATCGCTGATGATCCAGAGTACGGAAGAATCGTCTGCTTTTGCGAGAGG
GTGTCAGCAGGTGAGATTAGAGATGCTTTCGCATCTCCAATCCCACCAGCCGACTTAGACGGTTTGCGAA
GGAGAACGAGGGTAATGAACGGTAGATGTCAGGGCTTTTACTGTGGCGCTCACACTGCACAATTATTGGC
TGCTGGTACTGCAAGAGCTGCTGCTTTGGAACACCACCATCAC
