>Addgene plasmid #163185 | A0A0J6V898 | depositor partial sequence | sequence record 316244 | insert gene sequence
ATGAGTAGTGACGTAACCGCTGACGTTGTCGTAGTTGGTGCTGGAATTGTCGGATGTGCTATTGCTAGGG
CTTTGGCCGGTACCCACCTTACTGTCACCTTGGTTGAGGCCAGAGACGATGTGGGAGACGGCACCAGCAA
AGCTAATACTGCACTTTTACACACGGGTTTTGACGCCACGCCAGGTACGTTGGAAAGTCGATTGGTCGCT
AGAGGTTACGATTTACTCGGAGCTTATGCTGAGCAAACCGGGATCCCAGTTGAGAGAACCGGGGCTATGC
TTGTTGCATGGACCGAAGAAGAAGCCGATGCTTTACCGGGACTGATGGTTAAGGCAGAACGTAACGGGTA
CAGAGACTGCGGCTTGGTTCAGACTGAAGAAATCTACCGAAGAGTCCCCGACCTGGGTCCCGGTGCATTG
GCAGGTCTGACAGTTCCGGGAGAATCAATTATCTGCACTTGGACGACCAACTTGGCCTTGGCCACAGACG
CTGTAGCAAGAGGAGCCACATTACTACGTGGTGCCCGAGTAACTGGGGCCACAGTCGGTCCTGAACATAC
TACCGTTCATACCACTAGGGGAGACGTTAGAGCCCGTTGGGTGATCAACGCCGCAGGACTTGGTGCAGAC
TTGTTGGATGCTGAATTTGGTCACCAACGTTTTACAGTTACACCTCGTCGAGGAGAATTATTGGTATTCG
ACAAATTAGCAAGACCTATGGTGCCAGTCATAGTTTTGGCAGTCCCGTCTTCCAGGGGTAAGGGAGTCCT
GGTGTCGCCTACTATATATGGTAACGTCATGGTCGGACCAACGTCTGAGAACTTAATAGATAGGACTGCT
ACGGGTACGTCTGAGTCAGGCTTTGAATTTCTTGTCTCCAAAGGAAGGGCTCTGATGCCTGCTTTGTTTG
ATGAAGAGATCACAGCTACGTACGCAGGTTTGAGAGCAGCATCGGACCATGATGATTACTTAATTGACGT
TGACGCTGCTGCTCGTTACCTGCTGGTGGGTGGTATCAGATCGACTGGTCTGACGAGTGGCATGGCCGTG
GCAGAATATGTTACAGGTTTGCTAGCTGAAGCTGGTGTTGATGTCACTGAGAGAGATGGCCTTCCACCTC
CTCCACGAATGCCTAATATCGGAGAGGTCGGAGTGCGACCATACCAGGACGCAGAGAGAATCGCTGATGA
TCCAGAGTACGGAAGAATCGTCTGCTTTTGCGAGAGGGTGTCAGCAGGTGAGATTAGAGATGCTTTCGCA
TCTCCAATCCCACCAGCCGACTTAGACGGTTTGCGAAGGAGAACGAGGGTAATGAACGGTAGATGTCAGG
GCTTTTACTGTGGCGCTCACACTGCACAATTATTGGCTGCTGGTACTGCAAGAGCTGCTGCTTTGGAACA
CCACCATCAC
